>Addgene plasmid #104912 | BB3cH_pGAP_23*_pPFK300_Cas9 | addgene full sequence | sequence record 206066 | Addgene NGS Result
CGCTGTGAGCAAAAGGCCAGCAAAAGGCCAGGAACCGTAAAAAGGCCGCGTTGCTGGCGTTTTTCCATAG
GCTCCGCCCCCCTGACGAGCATCACAAAAATCGACGCTCAAGTCAGAGGTGGCGAAACCCGACAGGACTA
TAAAGATACCAGGCGTTTCCCCCTGGAAGCTCCCTCGTGCGCTCTCCTGTTCCGACCCTGCCGCTTACCG
GATACCTGTCCGCCTTTCTCCCTTCGGGAAGCGTGGCGCTTTCTCATAGCTCACGCTGTAGGTATCTCAG
TTCGGTGTAGGTCGTTCGCTCCAAGCTGGGCTGTGTGCACGAACCCCCCGTTCAGCCCGACCGCTGCGCC
TTATCCGGTAACTATCGTCTTGAGTCCAACCCGGTAAGACACGACTTATCGCCACTGGCAGCAGCCACTG
GTAACAGGATTAGCAGAGCGAGGTATGTAGGCGGTGCTACAGAGTTCTTGAAGTGGTGGCCTAACTACGG
CTACACTAGAAGAACAGTATTTGGTATCTGCGCTCTGCTGAAGCCAGTTACCTTCGGAAAAAGAGTTGGT
AGCTCTTGATCCGGCAAACAAACCACCGCTGGTAGCGGTGGTTTTTTTGTTTGCAAGCAGCAGATTACGC
GCAGAAAAAAAGGATCTCAAGAAGATCCTTTGATCTTTTCTACGGGGTGGAGCGCAAAAAACCCCGCCCC
TGACAGGGCGGGGTTTTTTCGCGATCGGAGGATCCTTTTTTGTAGAAATGTCTTGGTGTCCTCGTCCAAT
CAGGTAGCCATCTCTGAAATATCTGGCTCCGTTGCAACTCCGAACGACCTGCTGGCAACGTAAAATTCTC
CGGGGTAAAACTTAAATGTGGAGTAATGGAACCAGAAACGTCTCTTCCCTTCTCTCTCCTTCCACCGCCC
GTTACCGTCCCTAGGAAATTTTACTCTGCTGGAGAGCTTCTTCTACGGCCCCCTTGCAGCAATGCTCTTC
CCAGCATTACGTTGCGGGTAAAACGGAGGTCGTGTACCCGACCTAGCAGCCCAGGGATGGAAAAGTCCCG
GCCGTCGCTGGCAATAATAGCGGGCGGACGCATGTCATGAGATTATTGGAAACCACCAGAATCGAATATA
AAAGGCGAACACCTTTCCCAATTTTGGTTTCTCCTGACCCAAAGACTTTAAATTTAATTTATTTGTCCCT
ATTTCAATCAATTGAACAACTATCAAAACACCATGGCGTCTTCGGATCCCTCGAGGAAGACGCGCTTTTA
GTGTACATCTGATAATATAGTACTACCACGTATGATAATGTAGAGAATAGGCTTCCTTGTCGAGTGTGTT
TGCAGTTTTCTTGAGTTTCAAGGTTTAAATGCTGGTATATTAGTTCATCGAAGGTTTCAGCCAATAGCAC
CTTAAATCAATCAAACTAATTCGACTCTTACGAAAGAGCCTACTGTGTTTAGTATCGAAGTCGTTTACCT
TTCATGTTGAATAGCTTCCTCTCTGACCCTAACATTTCAAGATCCTCCTAAAGTTACCCGGATTGTGAAA
TTCTAATGATCCACCTGCCCAATGCATTTTTTCTTTATTCAGTTTACCTTTTTTACCTAATATACGAGCT
TGTTAAAGTAAGTGGCACTGCAATACTAGGCTTATTGTTGATATTATGATGAATCGTTTTCACAAACTTG
ATTTCCTGTGAACTCACCATGTACTAAGGAAAAAAACATGCATCACCATCTGAATATTTGACCGCTCCGG
GGAGCCTGCCATTAGGCAAACACCAACTAGGAACCTACACCAAGTTATGAAGGAGCTTGGAAAGGATTAT
AAAAAATGCGATTACCTAATACACACACGATGCCTGAGCGGTTAATGTGAAATTTCCCGGCCATCGATCG
CCCCACAATCAGACTATTTTCGCTCATACAATAAAAAGTCTCCTGTTTCCACCCGAGTATCACCAGAACA
AAGTAACAAATACAAAACCATGGACAAGAAGTACTCCATTGGGCTCGATATCGGCACAAACAGCGTCGGT
TGGGCCGTCATTACGGACGAGTACAAGGTGCCGAGCAAAAAATTCAAAGTTCTGGGCAATACCGATCGCC
ACAGCATAAAGAAGAACCTCATTGGCGCCCTCCTGTTCGACTCCGGGGAGACGGCCGAAGCCACGCGGCT
CAAAAGAACAGCACGGCGCAGATATACCCGCAGAAAGAATCGGATCTGCTACCTGCAGGAGATCTTTAGT
AATGAGATGGCTAAGGTGGATGACTCTTTCTTCCATAGGCTGGAGGAGTCCTTTTTGGTGGAGGAGGATA
AAAAGCACGAGCGCCACCCAATCTTTGGCAATATCGTGGACGAGGTGGCGTACCATGAAAAGTACCCAAC
CATATATCATCTGAGGAAGAAGCTTGTAGACAGTACTGATAAGGCTGACTTGCGGTTGATCTATCTCGCG
CTGGCGCATATGATCAAATTTCGGGGACACTTCCTCATCGAGGGGGACCTGAACCCAGACAACAGCGATG
TCGACAAACTCTTTATCCAACTGGTTCAGACTTACAATCAGCTTTTCGAAGAGAACCCGATCAACGCATC
CGGAGTTGACGCCAAAGCAATCCTGAGCGCTAGGCTGTCCAAATCCCGGCGGCTCGAAAACCTCATCGCA
CAGCTCCCTGGGGAGAAGAAGAACGGCCTGTTTGGTAATCTTATCGCCCTGTCACTCGGGCTGACCCCCA
ACTTTAAATCTAACTTCGACCTGGCCGAAGATGCCAAGCTTCAACTGAGCAAAGACACCTACGATGATGA
TCTCGACAATCTGCTGGCCCAGATCGGCGACCAGTACGCAGACCTTTTTTTGGCGGCAAAGAACCTGTCA
GACGCCATTCTGCTGAGTGATATTCTGCGAGTGAACACGGAGATCACCAAAGCTCCGCTGAGCGCTAGTA
TGATCAAGCGCTATGATGAGCACCACCAAGACTTGACTTTGCTGAAGGCCCTTGTCAGACAGCAACTGCC
TGAGAAGTACAAGGAAATTTTCTTCGATCAGTCTAAAAATGGCTACGCCGGATACATTGACGGCGGAGCA
AGCCAGGAGGAATTTTACAAATTTATTAAGCCCATCTTGGAAAAAATGGACGGCACCGAGGAGCTGCTGG
TAAAGCTTAACAGAGAAGATCTGTTGCGCAAACAGCGCACTTTCGACAATGGAAGCATCCCCCACCAGAT
TCACCTGGGCGAACTGCACGCTATCCTCAGGCGGCAAGAGGATTTCTACCCCTTTTTGAAAGATAACAGG
GAAAAGATTGAGAAAATCCTCACATTTCGGATACCCTACTATGTAGGCCCCCTCGCCCGGGGAAATTCCA
GATTCGCGTGGATGACTCGCAAATCAGAAGAGACTATCACTCCCTGGAACTTCGAGGAAGTCGTGGATAA
GGGGGCCTCTGCCCAGTCCTTCATCGAAAGGATGACTAACTTTGATAAAAATCTGCCTAACGAAAAGGTG
CTTCCTAAACACTCTCTGCTGTACGAGTACTTCACAGTTTATAACGAGCTCACCAAGGTCAAATACGTCA
CAGAAGGGATGAGAAAGCCAGCATTCCTGTCTGGAGAGCAGAAGAAAGCTATCGTGGACCTCCTCTTCAA
GACGAACCGGAAAGTTACCGTGAAACAGCTCAAAGAGGACTATTTCAAAAAGATTGAATGTTTCGACTCT
GTTGAAATCAGCGGAGTGGAGGATCGCTTCAACGCATCCCTGGGAACGTATCACGATCTCCTGAAAATCA
TTAAAGACAAGGACTTCCTGGACAATGAGGAGAACGAGGACATTCTTGAGGACATTGTCCTCACCCTTAC
GTTGTTTGAAGATAGGGAGATGATTGAAGAACGCTTGAAAACTTACGCTCATCTCTTCGACGACAAAGTC
ATGAAACAGCTCAAGAGGCGCCGATATACAGGATGGGGGCGGCTGTCAAGAAAACTGATCAATGGGATCC
GAGACAAGCAGAGTGGAAAGACAATCCTGGATTTTCTTAAGTCCGATGGATTTGCCAACCGGAACTTCAT
GCAGTTGATCCATGATGACTCTCTCACCTTTAAGGAGGACATCCAGAAAGCACAAGTTTCTGGCCAGGGG
GACAGCCTTCACGAGCACATCGCTAATCTTGCAGGTAGCCCAGCTATCAAAAAGGGAATACTGCAGACCG
TTAAGGTCGTGGATGAACTCGTCAAAGTAATGGGAAGGCATAAGCCCGAGAATATCGTTATCGAGATGGC
CCGAGAGAACCAAACTACCCAGAAGGGACAGAAGAACAGTAGGGAAAGGATGAAGAGGATTGAAGAGGGT
ATAAAAGAACTGGGGTCCCAAATCCTTAAGGAACACCCAGTTGAAAACACCCAGCTTCAGAATGAGAAGC
TCTACCTGTACTACCTGCAGAACGGCAGGGACATGTACGTGGATCAGGAACTGGACATCAATCGGCTCTC
CGACTACGACGTGGATCATATCGTGCCCCAGTCTTTTCTCAAAGATGATTCTATTGATAATAAAGTGTTG
ACAAGATCCGATAAAAATAGAGGGAAGAGTGATAACGTCCCCTCAGAAGAAGTTGTCAAGAAAATGAAAA
ATTATTGGCGGCAGCTGCTGAACGCCAAACTGATCACACAACGGAAGTTCGATAATCTGACTAAGGCTGA
ACGAGGTGGCCTGTCTGAGTTGGATAAAGCCGGCTTCATCAAAAGGCAGCTTGTTGAGACACGCCAGATC
ACCAAGCACGTGGCCCAAATTCTCGATTCACGCATGAACACCAAGTACGATGAAAATGACAAACTGATTC
GAGAGGTGAAAGTTATTACTCTGAAGTCTAAGCTCGTCTCAGATTTCAGAAAGGACTTTCAGTTTTATAA
GGTGAGAGAGATCAACAATTACCACCATGCGCATGATGCCTACCTGAATGCAGTGGTAGGCACTGCACTT
ATCAAAAAATATCCCAAGCTTGAATCTGAATTTGTTTACGGAGACTATAAAGTGTACGATGTTAGGAAAA
TGATCGCAAAGTCTGAGCAGGAAATAGGCAAGGCCACCGCTAAGTACTTCTTTTACAGCAATATTATGAA
TTTTTTCAAGACCGAGATTACACTGGCCAATGGAGAGATTCGGAAGCGACCACTTATCGAAACAAACGGA
GAAACAGGAGAAATCGTGTGGGACAAGGGTAGGGATTTCGCGACAGTCCGGAAGGTCCTGTCCATGCCGC
AGGTGAACATCGTTAAAAAGACCGAAGTACAGACCGGAGGCTTCTCCAAGGAAAGTATCCTCCCGAAAAG
GAACAGCGACAAGCTGATCGCACGCAAAAAAGATTGGGACCCCAAGAAATACGGCGGATTCGATTCTCCT
ACAGTCGCTTACAGTGTACTGGTTGTGGCCAAAGTGGAGAAAGGGAAGTCTAAAAAACTCAAAAGCGTCA
AGGAACTGCTGGGCATCACAATCATGGAGCGATCAAGCTTCGAAAAAAACCCCATCGACTTTCTCGAGGC
GAAAGGATATAAAGAGGTCAAAAAAGACCTCATCATTAAGCTTCCCAAGTACTCTCTCTTTGAGCTTGAA
AACGGCCGGAAACGAATGCTCGCTAGTGCGGGCGAGCTGCAGAAAGGTAACGAGCTGGCACTGCCCTCTA
AATACGTTAATTTCTTGTATCTGGCCAGCCACTATGAAAAGCTCAAAGGGTCCCCCGAAGATAATGAGCA
GAAGCAGCTGTTCGTGGAACAACACAAACACTACCTTGATGAGATCATCGAGCAAATAAGCGAATTCTCC
AAAAGAGTGATCCTCGCCGACGCTAACCTCGATAAGGTGCTTTCTGCTTACAATAAGCACAGGGATAAGC
CCATCAGGGAGCAGGCAGAAAACATTATCCACTTGTTTACTCTGACCAACTTGGGCGCGCCTGCAGCCTT
CAAGTACTTCGACACCACCATAGACAGAAAGCGGTACACCTCTACAAAGGAGGTCCTGGACGCCACACTG
ATTCATCAGTCAATTACGGGGCTCTATGAAACAAGAATCGACCTCTCTCAGCTCGGTGGAGACAGCAGGG
CTGACCCCAAGAAGAAGAGGAAGGTGTGAGCTTCGTCCGACGGCGGCCCGACGGGTCCGAGGCCTCGGAG
ATCCGTCCCCCTTTTCCTTTGTCGATATCATGTAATTAGTTATGTCACGCTTACATTCACGCCCTCCCCC
CACATCCGCTCTAACCGAAAAGGAAGGAGTTAGACAACCTGAAGTCTAGGTCCCTATTTATTTTTTTATA
GTTATGTTAGTATTAAGAACGTTATTTATATTTCAAATTTTTCTTTTTTTTCTGTACAGACGCGTGTACG
CATGTAACATTATACTGAAAACCTTGCTTGAGAAGGTTTTGGGACGCTCGAAGGCTTTAATTTGCAAGCT
GGCGCTAATTCATGGACATGGAGGCCCAGAATACCCTCCTTGACAGTCTTGACGTGCGCAGCTCAGGGGC
ATGATGTGACTGTCGCCCGTACATTTAGCCCATACATCCCCATGTATAATCATTTGCATCCATACATTTT
GATGGCCGCACGGCGCGAAGCAAAAATTACGGCTCCTCGCTGCAGACGTGCGAGCAGGGAAACGCTCCCC
TCACAGACGCGTTGAATTGTCCCCACGCCGCGCCCCTGTAGAGAAATATAAAAGGTTAGGATTTGCCACT
GAGGTTCTTCTTTCATATACTTCCTTTTAAAATCTTGCTAGGATACAGTTCTCACATCACATCCGAACAT
AAACAACCATGGGTAAAAAGCCTGAACTCACCGCGACGTCTGTCGAGAAGTTTCTGATCGAAAAGTTCGA
CAGCGTCTCCGACCTGATGCAGCTCTCGGAGGGCGAAGAATCTCGTGCTTTCAGCTTCGATTTAGGAGGG
CGTGGATATGTCCTGCGGGTAAATAGCTGCGCCGATGGTTTCTACAAAGATCGTTATGTTTATCGGCACT
TTGCATCGGCCGCGCTCCCGATTCCGGAAGTGCTTGACATTGGGGAATTCAGCGAGAGCCTGACCTATTG
CATCTCCCGCCGTGCACAGGGTGTCACGTTGCAAGACCTCCCTGAAACCGAACTGCCCGCTGTTCTGCAG
CCGGTCGCGGAGGCCATGGATGCGATCGCTGCGGCCGATCTTAGCCAGACGAGCGGGTTCGGCCCATTCG
GACCGCAAGGAATCGGTCAATACACTACATGGCGTGATTTCATATGCGCGATTGCTGATCCCCATGTGTA
TCACTGGCAAACTGTGATGGACGACACCGTCAGTGCGTCCGTCGCGCAGGCTCTCGATGAGCTGATGCTT
TGGGCCGAGGACTGCCCCGAAGTCCGGCACCTCGTGCACGCGGATTTCGGCTCCAACAATGTCCTGACGG
ACAATGGCCGCATAACAGCGGTCATTGACTGGAGCGAGGCGATGTTCGGGGATTCCCAATACGAGGTCGC
CAACATCTTCTTCTGGAGGCCGTGGTTGGCTTGTATGGAGCAGCAGACGCGCTACTTCGAGCGGAGGCAT
CCGGAGCTTGCAGGATCGCCGCGGCTCCGGGCGTATATGCTCCGCATTGGTCTTGACCAACTCTATCAGA
GCTTGGTTGACGGCAATTTCGATGATGCAGCTTGGGCGCAGGGTCGATGCGACGCAATCGTCCGATCCGG
AGCCGGGACTGTCGGGCGTACACAAATCGCCCGCAGAAGCGCGGCCGTCTGGACCGATGGCTGTGTAGAA
GTACTCGCCGATAGTGGAAACCGACGCCCCAGCACTCGTCCGAGGGCAAAGGAATAATCAGTACTGACAA
TAAAAAGATTCTTGTTTTCAAGAACTTGTCATTTGTATAGTTTTTTTATATTGTAGTTGTTCTATTTTAA
TCAAATGTTAGCGTGATTTATATTTTTTTTCGCCTCGACATCATCTGCCCAGATGCGAAGTTAAGTGCGC
AGAAAGTAATATCATGCGTCAATCGTATGTGAATGCTGGTCGCTATACTGGCTTCCTTTTCATCACGTGC
TATAAAAATAATTATAATTTAAATTTTTTAATATAAATATATAAATTAAAAATAGAAAGTAAAAAAAGAA
ATTAAAGAAAAAATAGTTTTTGTTTTCCGAAGATGTAAAAGACTCTAGGGGGATCGCCAACAAATACTAC
CTTTTATCTTGCTCTTCCTGCTCTCAGGTATTAATGCCGAATTGTTTCATCTTGTCTGTGTAGAACACCA
CACACGAAAATCCTGTGATTTTACATTTTACTTATCGTTAATCGAATGTATATCTATTTAATCTGCTTTT
CTTGTCTAATAAATATATATGTAAAGTACGCTTTTTGTTGAAATTTTTTAAACCTTTGTTTATTTTTTTT
TCTTCATTCCGTAACTCTTCTACCTTCTTTATTTACTTTCTAAAATCCAAATACAAAACATAAAAATAAA
TAAACACAGAGTAAATTCCCAAATTATTCCATCATTAAAAGATACGAGGCGCGTGTAAGTTACAGGCAAG
CGATCG
Features (pLannotate 1.2.2; 7 found; start..end, strand, type, name):
     62..650     -  rep_origin     ori: high-copy-number ColE1/pMB1/pBR322/pUC origin of replication
    737..1213    +  promoter       GAP promoter: promoter for Pichia pastoris glyceraldehyde-3-phosphate dehydrogenase
   1980..6083    +  CDS            cas9: CAS9_STRP1 - Also known as csn1 From Streptococcus pyogenes serotype M1.
   6188..6435    +  terminator     CYC1 terminator: S. cerevisiae CYC1; transcription terminator for CYC1
   6455..8030    +  gene           hphMX6: yeast selectable marker conferring hygromycin resistance
   7833..8030    +  terminator     TEF terminator: Ashbya gossypii TEF terminator
   8042..8545    +  misc_feature   CEN/ARS: S. cerevisiae CEN6 centromere fused to an autonomously replicating sequence
