[The description below was written by a language model from this plasmid's Addgene catalogue record and pLannotate feature annotations shown in this document.]
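Description:
BB3cH_pGAP_23*_pPFK300_Cas9 is an episomal yeast expression and CRISPR vector of about 8.5 kb, built for Cas9-mediated genome editing in Pichia pastoris. It replicates in E. coli through a high-copy ColE1/pUC-type origin and is maintained in yeast as a free plasmid by a CEN/ARS element, annotated as the S. cerevisiae CEN6 centromere fused to an autonomously replicating sequence. A single hphMX6 cassette, ending in the Ashbya gossypii TEF terminator, provides hygromycin resistance. The record lists hygromycin as the selection in both the bacterial and yeast hosts.

The plasmid carries two expression units. The first is driven by the P. pastoris GAP (glyceraldehyde-3-phosphate dehydrogenase) promoter, a strong RNA polymerase II promoter. It contains a placeholder described as hammerhead ribozyme (HH), FS23 linker and HDV ribozyme, flanked by BbsI sites that remain intact. This allows a PCR product encoding a ribozyme-flanked guide RNA to be inserted directly. After transcription, the two self-cleaving ribozymes trim the transcript and release an sgRNA with defined ends, so a Pol II promoter can be used for guide expression. This linker region is not annotated in the feature table. The second unit expresses a human codon-optimised Streptococcus pyogenes Cas9 fused to a nuclear localisation signal, derived from an earlier S. cerevisiae Cas9 plasmid, and is followed by the S. cerevisiae CYC1 terminator. According to the record it is controlled by pPFK300; this promoter is also not annotated but presumably lies in the unannotated stretch upstream of the Cas9 coding sequence. The construct serves as a single-plasmid entry vector for homology-directed genome editing in P. pastoris.
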