Addgene plasmid #104912: BB3cH_pGAP_23*_pPFK300_Cas9
Purpose: hCas9 under control of pPFK300 for direct cloning of HH-sgRNA-HDV PCR products for episomal expression in P. pastoris and selection on Hyg
Depositing lab: Brigitte Gasser. Depositing organization: Universitaet fur Bodenkultur Wien (BOKU-WIEN). Publication: CRISPR/Cas9-Mediated Homology-Directed Genome Editing in Pichia pastoris. Gassler T, Heistinger L, Mattanovich D, Gasser B, Prielhofer R. Methods Mol Biol. 2019;1923:211-225. doi: 10.1007/978-1-4939-9024-5_9. PubMed 30737742.
Backbone
  Vector backbone: Episomal ARS/CEN Backbone
  Vector type: Yeast Expression, CRISPR
  Selectable markers: Hygromycin
Growth in bacteria
  Bacterial resistance: Hygromycin, 200 μg/mL
  Growth temperature: 37°C
  Growth strain: DH5alpha
  Copy number: High Copy
Gene/Insert 1
  Gene/Insert name: HH - FS23 linker - HDV
  Cloning method: Restriction Enzyme; 5′ cloning site BbsI (not destroyed); 3′ cloning site BbsI (not destroyed)
  Sequencing primers: 5′ pGAP fw
Gene/Insert 2
  Gene/Insert name: human codon-optimized hcas9 sequence fused to a nuclear localization signal (NLS) (alt name: hcas9)
  Species: H. sapiens (human); Streptococcus pyogenes, Pichia pastoris
  Insert size (bp): 4140
Resource information
  A portion of this plasmid was derived from a plasmid made by: The original Cas9 sequence was taken from from DiCarlo et al., (Addgene ID 43802). Reference: DiCarlo JE, Norville JE, Mali P, Rios X, Aach J, Church GM. 2013. Genome engineering in Saccharomyces cerevisiae using CRISPR-Cas systems. Nucleic Acids Res 41:4336-43.
Terms and licenses: Academic/Nonprofit Terms; Industry Terms: Not Available to Industry
Depositor comments: Additional Publication: Prielhofer, R. etal (2017) BMC Syst Biol. 11,123 (PMID:29221460)
How to cite: BB3cH_pGAP_23*_pPFK300_Cas9 was a gift from Brigitte Gasser (Addgene plasmid # 104912 ; http://n2t.net/addgene:104912 ; RRID:Addgene_104912)
